>Addgene plasmid #140566 | pCS2-GFP-MKLP1 | addgene full sequence | sequence record 313781 | Addgene NGS Result
GCCAATTCAATATGGCGTATATGGACTCATGCCAATTCAATATGGTGGATCTGGACCTGTGCCAATTCAA
TATGGCGTATATGGACTCGTGCCAATTCAATATGGTGGATCTGGACCCCAGCCAATTCAATATGGCGGAC
TTGGCACCATGCCAATTCAATATGGCGGACCTGGCACTGTGCCAACTGGGGAGGGGTCTACTTGGCACGG
TGCCAAGTTTGAGGAGGGGTCTTGGCCCTGTGCCAAGTCCGCCATATTGAATTGGCATGGTGCCAATAAT
GGCGGCCATATTGGCTATATGCCAGGATCAATATATAGGCAATATCCAATATGGCCCTATGCCAATATGG
CTATTGGCCAGGTTCAATACTATGTATTGGCCCTATGCCATATAGTATTCCATATATGGGTTTTCCTATT
GACGTAGATAGCCCCTCCCAATGGGCGGTCCCATATACCATATATGGGGCTTCCTAATACCGCCCATAGC
CACTCCCCCATTGACGTCAATGGTCTCTATATATGGTCTTTCCTATTGACGTCATATGGGCGGTCCTATT
GACGTATATGGCGCCTCCCCCATTGACGTCAATTACGGTAAATGGCCCGCCTGGCTCAATGCCCATTGAC
GTCAATAGGACCACCCACCATTGACGTCAATGGGATGGCTCATTGCCCATTCATATCCGTTCTCACGCCC
CCTATTGACGTCAATGACGGTAAATGGCCCACTTGGCAGTACATCAATATCTATTAATAGTAACTTGGCA
AGTACATTACTATTGGAAGTACGCCAGGGTACATTGGCAGTACTCCCATTGACGTCAATGGCGGTAAATG
GCCCGCGATGGCTGCCAAGTACATCCCCATTGACGTCAATGGGGAGGGGCAATGACGCAAATGGGCGTTC
CATTGACGTAAATGGGCGGTAGGCGTGCCTAATGGGAGGTCTATATAAGCAATGCTCGTTTAGGGAACCG
CCATTCTGCCTGGGGACGTCGGAGCAAGCTTGATTTAGGTGACACTATAGAATACAAGCTACTTGTTCTT
TTTGCAGCCGGTCGCCACCATGGTGAGCAAGGGCGAGGAGCTGTTCACCGGGGTGGTGCCCATCCTGGTC
GAGCTGGACGGCGACGTAAACGGCCACAAGTTCAGCGTGTCCGGCGAGGGCGAGGGCGATGCCACCTACG
GCAAGCTGACCCTGAAGTTCATCTGCACCACCGGCAAGCTGCCCGTGCCCTGGCCCACCCTCGTGACCAC
CCTGACCTACGGCGTGCAGTGCTTCAGCCGCTACCCCGACCACATGAAGCAGCACGACTTCTTCAAGTCC
GCCATGCCCGAAGGCTACGTCCAGGAGCGCACCATCTTCTTCAAGGACGACGGCAACTACAAGACCCGCG
CCGAGGTGAAGTTCGAGGGCGACACCCTGGTGAACCGCATCGAGCTGAAGGGCATCGACTTCAAGGAGGA
CGGCAACATCCTGGGGCACAAGCTGGAGTACAACTACAACAGCCACAACGTCTATATCATGGCCGACAAG
CAGAAGAACGGCATCAAGGTGAACTTCAAGATCCGCCACAACATCGAGGACGGCAGCGTGCAGCTCGCCG
ACCACTACCAGCAGAACACCCCCATCGGCGACGGCCCCGTGCTGCTGCCCGACAACCACTACCTGAGCAC
CCAGTCCGCCCTGAGCAAAGACCCCAACGAGAAGCGCGATCACATGGTCCTGCTGGAGTTCGTGACCGCC
GCCGGGATCACTCTCGGCATGGACGAGCTGTACAAGTCCGGACTCAGATCTCGAGCTCAAGCTTCGAATT
CTGCAGTCGACATGAAGTCAGCGAGAGCTAGGACACCCCGGAAACCTACCTTGAAAAAAGGGTCCCAAAC
GAACCTTAAAGACCCAGTTGGGGTATACTGTAGGGTGCGCCCACTGGGCTTTCCTGATCAAGAGTGTTGC
ATAGAAGTGATCAATAATACAACTGTTCAGCTTCATACTCCTGAGGGCTACAGACTCAACCGAAATGGAG
ACTATAAGGAGACTCAGTATTCATTTAAACAAGTATTTGGCACTCACACCACCCAGAAGGAACTCTTTGA
TGTTGTGGCTAATCCCTTGGTCAATGACCTCATTCATGGCAAAAATGGTCTTCTTTTTACATATGGTGTG
ACGGGAAGTGGAAAAACTCACACAATGACTGGTTCTCCAGAGGAAGGAGGGCTGCTTCCTCGTTGTTTGG
ACATGATCTTTAACAGTATAGGGTCATTTCAAGCTAAACGATATGTTTTCAAATCTAATGATAGGAATAG
TATGGATATACAGTGTGAGGTTGATGCCTTATTAGAACGTCAGAAAAGAGAAGCTATGCCCAATCCAAAG
ACTTCTTCTAGCAAACGACAAGTAGATCCAGAGTTTGCAGATATGATAACTGTACAAGAATTCTGCAAAG
CAGAAGAGGTTGATGAAGATAGTGTCTATGGTGTATTTGTCTCTTATATTGAAATATATAATAATTACAT
ATATGATCTATTGGAAGAGGTGCCGTTTGATCCCATAAAACCCAAACCTCCACAATCTAAATTGCTTCGT
GAAGATAAGAACCATAACATGTATGTTGCAGGATGTACAGAAGTTGAAGTGAAATCTACTGAGGAGGCTT
TTGAAGTTTTCTGGAGAGGCCAGAAAAAGAGACGTATTGCTAATACCCATTTGAATCGTGAGTCCAGCCG
TTCCCATAGCGTGTTCAACATTAAATTAGTTCAGGCTCCCTTGGATGCAGATGGAGACAATGTCTTACAG
GAAAAAGAACAAATCACTATAAGTCAGTTGTCCTTGGTAGATCTTGCTGGAAGTGAAAGAACTAACCGGA
CCAGAGCAGAAGGGAACAGATTACGTGAAGCTGGTAATATTAATCAGTCACTAATGACGCTAAGAACATG
TATGGATGTCCTAAGAGAGGACCAAATGTATGGAACTAACAAGATGGTTCCATATCGAGATTCAAAGTTA
ACCCATCTGTTCAAGAACTACTTTGATGGGGAAGGAAAAGTGCGGATGATCGTGTGTGTGAACCCCAAGG
CTGAAGATTATGAAGAAAACTTGCAAGTCATGAGATTTGCGGAAGTGACTCAAGAAGTTGAAGTAGCAAG
ACCTGTAGACAAGGCAATATGTGGTTTAACGCCTGGGAGGAGATACAGAAACCAGCCTCGAGGTCCAGTT
GGAAATGAACCATTGGTTACTGACGTGGTTTTGCAGAGTTTTCCACCTTTGCCGTCATGCGAAATTTTGG
ATATCAACGATGAGCAGACACTTCCAAGGCTGATTGAAGCCTTAGAGAAACGACATAACTTACGACAAAT
GATGATTGATGAGTTTAACAAACAATCTAATGCTTTTAAAGCTTTGTTACAAGAATTTGACAATGCTGTT
TTAAGTAAAGAAAACCACATGCAAGGGAAACTAAATGAAAAGGAGAAGATGATCTCAGGACAGGAATTGG
AAATAGAACGACTGGAAAAGAAAAACAAAACTTTAGAATATAAGATTGAGATTTTAGAGAAAACAACTAC
TATCTATGAGGAAGATAAACGCAATTTGCAACAGGAACTTGAAACTCAGAACCAGAAACTTCAGCGACAG
TTTTCTGACAAACGCAGATTAGAAGCCAGGTTGCAAGGCATGGTGACAGAAACGACAATGAAGTGGGAGA
AAGAATGTGAGCGTAGAGTGGCAGCCAAACAGCTGGAGATGCAGGATAAACTCTGGGTTAAAGATGAAAA
GCTGAAACAACTGAAGGCTATTGTTACTGAACCTAAAACTGAGAAGCCAGAGAGACCCTCTCGGGAGCGA
GATCGAGAAAAAGTTACTCAAAGATCTGTTTCTCCATCACCTGTGCCTCTTTCTAGTAACTATATTGCTC
AGATTTCCAACGGCCAGCAACTCATGAGCCAGCCACAGCTACATAGGCGCTCTAACTCTTGCAGCAGCAT
TTCTGTAGCTTCCTGTATTTCGGAATGGGAGCTGAAAATTCCTACGTACAACACACCTCTCAAAGTCACA
TCTATTGCAAGGCGTAGGCAGCAGGAGCCAGGACAAAGCAAAACTTGTATCGTGTCAGACAGAAGGCGAG
GGATGTACTGGACTGAAGGCAGGGAGGTGGTTCCTACATTCAGAAATGAGATAGAAATAGAAGAGGATCA
TTGCGGCAGGTTACTCTTTCAACCTGATCAGAACGCACCACCAATTCGTCTCCGACACAGACGATCACGC
TCTGCAGGAGACAGATGGGTAGATCATAAGCCCGCCTCTAACATGCAAACTGAAACAGTCATGCAGCCAC
ATGTCCCTCATGCCATCACAGTATCTGTTGCAAATGAAAAGGCACTAGCTAAGTGTGAGAAGTACATGCT
GACCCACCAGGAACTAGCCTCCGATGGGGAGATTGAAACTAAACTAATTAAGGGTGATATTTATAAAACA
AGGGGTGGTGGACAATCTGTTCAGTTTACTGATATTGAGACTTTAAAGCAAGAATCACCAAATGGTAGTC
GAAAACGAAGATCTTCCACAGTAGCACCTGCCCAACCAGATGGTGCAGAGTCTGAATGGACCGATGTAGA
AACAAGGTGTTCTGTGGCTGTGGAGATGAGAGCAGGATCCCAGCTGGGACCTGGATATCAGCATCACGCA
CAACCCAAGCGCAAAAAGCCAGTCGACGGTACCGCGGCTGCAGTCTAGAACTATAGTGAGTCGTATTACG
TAGATCCAGACATGATAAGATACATTGATGAGTTTGGACAAACCACAACTAGAATGCAGTGAAAAAAATG
CTTTATTTGTGAAATTTGTGATGCTATTGCTTTATTTGTAACCATTATAAGCTGCAATAAACAAGTTAAC
AACAACAATTGCATTCATTTTATGTTTCAGGTTCAGGGGGAGGTGTGGGAGGTTTTTTAATTCGCGGCCG
CGGCGCCAATGCATTGGGCCCGGTACCCAGCTTTTGTTCCCTTTAGTGAGGGTTAATTGCGCGCTTGGCG
TAATCATGGTCATAGCTGTTTCCTGTGTGAAATTGTTATCCGCTCACAATTCCACACAACATACGAGCCG
GGAGCATAAAGTGTAAAGCCTGGGGTGCCTAATGAGTGAGCTAACTCACATTAATTGCGTTGCGCTCACT
GCCCGCTTTCCAGTCGGGAAACCTGTCGTGCCAGCTGCATTAATGAATCGGCCAACGCGCGGGGAGAGGC
GGTTTGCGTATTGGGCGCTCTTCCGCTTCCTCGCTCACTGACTCGCTGCGCTCGGTCGTTCGGCTGCGGC
GAGCGGTATCAGCTCACTCAAAGGCGGTAATACGGTTATCCACAGAATCAGGGGATAACGCAGGAAAGAA
CATGTGAGCAAAAGGCCAGCAAAAGGCCAGGAACCGTAAAAAGGCCGCGTTGCTGGCGTTTTTCCATAGG
CTCCGCCCCCCTGACGAGCATCACAAAAATCGACGCTCAAGTCAGAGGTGGCGAAACCCGACAGGACTAT
AAAGATACCAGGCGTTTCCCCCTGGAAGCTCCCTCGTGCGCTCTCCTGTTCCGACCCTGCCGCTTACCGG
ATACCTGTCCGCCTTTCTCCCTTCGGGAAGCGTGGCGCTTTCTCATAGCTCACGCTGTAGGTATCTCAGT
TCGGTGTAGGTCGTTCGCTCCAAGCTGGGCTGTGTGCACGAACCCCCCGTTCAGCCCGACCGCTGCGCCT
TATCCGGTAACTATCGTCTTGAGTCCAACCCGGTAAGACACGACTTATCGCCACTGGCAGCAGCCACTGG
TAACAGGATTAGCAGAGCGAGGTATGTAGGCGGTGCTACAGAGTTCTTGAAGTGGTGGCCTAACTACGGC
TACACTAGAAGAACAGTATTTGGTATCTGCGCTCTGCTGAAGCCAGTTACCTTCGGAAAAAGAGTTGGTA
GCTCTTGATCCGGCAAACAAACCACCGCTGGTAGCGGTGGTTTTTTTGTTTGCAAGCAGCAGATTACGCG
CAGAAAAAAAGGATCTCAAGAAGATCCTTTGATCTTTTCTACGGGGTCTGACGCTCAGTGGAACGAAAAC
TCACGTTAAGGGATTTTGGTCATGAGATTATCAAAAAGGATCTTCACCTAGATCCTTTTAAATTAAAAAT
GAAGTTTTAAATCAATCTAAAGTATATATGAGTAAACTTGGTCTGACAGTTACCAATGCTTAATCAGTGA
GGCACCTATCTCAGCGATCTGTCTATTTCGTTCATCCATAGTTGCCTGACTCCCCGTCGTGTAGATAACT
ACGATACGGGAGGGCTTACCATCTGGCCCCAGTGCTGCAATGATACCGCGAGACCCACGCTCACCGGCTC
CAGATTTATCAGCAATAAACCAGCCAGCCGGAAGGGCCGAGCGCAGAAGTGGTCCTGCAACTTTATCCGC
CTCCATCCAGTCTATTAATTGTTGCCGGGAAGCTAGAGTAAGTAGTTCGCCAGTTAATAGTTTGCGCAAC
GTTGTTGCCATTGCTACAGGCATCGTGGTGTCACGCTCGTCGTTTGGTATGGCTTCATTCAGCTCCGGTT
CCCAACGATCAAGGCGAGTTACATGATCCCCCATGTTGTGCAAAAAAGCGGTTAGCTCCTTCGGTCCTCC
GATCGTTGTCAGAAGTAAGTTGGCCGCAGTGTTATCACTCATGGTTATGGCAGCACTGCATAATTCTCTT
ACTGTCATGCCATCCGTAAGATGCTTTTCTGTGACTGGTGAGTACTCAACCAAGTCATTCTGAGAATAGT
GTATGCGGCGACCGAGTTGCTCTTGCCCGGCGTCAATACGGGATAATACCGCGCCACATAGCAGAACTTT
AAAAGTGCTCATCATTGGAAAACGTTCTTCGGGGCGAAAACTCTCAAGGATCTTACCGCTGTTGAGATCC
AGTTCGATGTAACCCACTCGTGCACCCAACTGATCTTCAGCATCTTTTACTTTCACCAGCGTTTCTGGGT
GAGCAAAAACAGGAAGGCAAAATGCCGCAAAAAAGGGAATAAGGGCGACACGGAAATGTTGAATACTCAT
ACTCTTCCTTTTTCAATATTATTGAAGCATTTATCAGGGTTATTGTCTCATGAGCGGATACATATTTGAA
TGTATTTAGAAAAATAAACAAATAGGGGTTCCGCGCACATTTCCCCGAAAAGTGCCACCTAAATTGTAAG
CGTTAATATTTTGTTAAAATTCGCGTTAAATTTTTGTTAAATCAGCTCATTTTTTAACCAATAGGCCGAA
ATCGGCAAAATCCCTTATAAATCAAAAGAATAGACCGAGATAGGGT
[37 nt withheld, positions 7327-7363]
AAAGAACGTGGACTCCAACGTCAAAGG
[49 nt withheld, positions 7391-7439]
T
[91 nt withheld, positions 7441-7531]
G
[124 nt withheld, positions 7533-7656]
CCCATTCGCCATTCAGGCTGCGCAACTGTTGGGAAGGGCGATCGGTGCGGGCCTCTTCGCTATTACGCCA
GTCGACC
Features (pLannotate 1.2.2; 18 found; start..end, strand, type, name):
      1..978     +  promoter       CMV IE94 promoter: enhancer/promoter region of simian cytomegalovirus major immediate early transcription unit IE94
   1013..1031    +  promoter       SP6 promoter: promoter for bacteriophage SP6 RNA polymerase
   1070..1786    +  CDS            EGFP: EGFP is a basic (constitutively fluorescent) green fluorescent protein published in 1996, derived from Aequorea victoria. It is reported to be a rapidly-maturing weak dimer with moderate acid sensitivity.
   1787..1831    +  misc_feature   MCS (fragment): multiple cloning site
   1832..4711    +  CDS            KIF23: KIF23_HUMAN - Also known as KNSL5, MKLP1. Experimental evidence at protein level: Swiss-Prot protein existence level 1. Component of the centralspindlin complex that serves as a microtubule-dependent and Rho-mediated signaling required for the myosin contractile ring formation during the cell cycle cytokinesis. Essential for cytokinesis in Rho-mediated signaling. Required for the localization of ECT2 to the central spindle. Plus-end-directed motor enzyme that moves antiparallel microtubules in vitro. From Homo sapiens (Human).
   4710..4727    +  misc_feature   MCS (fragment): multiple cloning site
   4741..4758    -  promoter       T7 promoter (fragment): promoter for bacteriophage T7 RNA polymerase
   4763..4897    -  polyA_signal   SV40 poly(A) signal: SV40 polyadenylation signal
   5010..5028    -  promoter       T3 promoter: promoter for bacteriophage T3 RNA polymerase
   5073..5089    -  protein_bind   lac operator: The lac repressor binds to the lac operator to inhibit transcription in E. coli. This inhibition can be relieved by adding lactose or isopropyl-β-D-thiogalactopyranoside (IPTG). lac repressor encoded by lacI
   5097..5127    -  promoter       lac promoter: promoter for the E. coli lac operon
   5142..5163    -  protein_bind   CAP binding site: CAP binding activates transcription in the presence of cAMP. E. coli catabolite activator protein
   5176..5268    -  CDS            lacI (fragment): lac repressor; lacI; The lac repressor binds to the lac operator to inhibit transcription in E. coli. This inhibition can be relieved by adding lactose or isopropyl-β-D-thiogalactopyranoside (IPTG).
   5451..6039    -  rep_origin     ori: high-copy-number ColE1/pMB1/pBR322/pUC origin of replication
   6210..7070    -  CDS            AmpR: β-lactamase; bla; confers resistance to ampicillin, carbenicillin, and related antibiotics
   7071..7175    -  promoter       AmpR promoter: bla
   7228..7656    -  rep_origin     f1 ori (sequence partly withheld): f1 bacteriophage origin of replication; arrow indicates direction of (+) strand synthesis
   7661..7727    -  CDS            lacZα (fragment): LacZα fragment of β-galactosidase; lacZ fragment
