[The description below was written by a language model from this plasmid's Addgene catalogue record and pLannotate feature annotations shown in this document.]
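Description:
pCS2-GFP-MKLP1 is a 7.7 kb expression plasmid built on the pCS2 backbone and catalogued as a mammalian expression vector. It is maintained in E. coli through a high-copy ColE1/pUC-type origin and selected with ampicillin via the β-lactamase (AmpR) gene. An f1 phage origin is also present, along with remnants of the lac promoter/operator, lacI and lacZα regions that are typical carry-over from the parental cloning vector and have no role in expression of the insert.

The payload is an N-terminal EGFP fusion to human MKLP1 (KIF23), the mitotic kinesin-like protein that forms part of the centralspindlin complex and is required for cytokinesis. EGFP is joined to the KIF23 coding sequence by a short stretch of residual multiple cloning site, and the fusion was assembled by Gibson cloning. Transcription is driven by the simian cytomegalovirus IE94 enhancer/promoter and terminated by an SV40 polyadenylation signal located downstream of the insert. An SP6 promoter sits between the CMV IE94 promoter and the start of EGFP, so the same plasmid could in principle serve as a template for in vitro synthesis of sense mRNA, a common use of pCS2 vectors. T7 (partial) and T3 promoters lie on the opposite strand downstream of the insert.

The stated purpose is simply expression of GFP-tagged MKLP1. Given the protein's known role at the central spindle, and an associated study of the cytokinetic bridge in lumen formation in vivo, the fusion presumably serves as a fluorescent marker for live imaging of these structures during cell division.
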