Addgene plasmid #140566: pCS2-GFP-MKLP1
Purpose: Expresses GFP tagged MLKP1
Depositing lab: Heidi Hehnly. Publication: Cytokinetic bridge triggers de novo lumen formation in vivo. Rathbun LI, Colicino EG, Manikas J, O'Connell J, Krishnan N, Reilly NS, Coyne S, Erdemci-Tandogan G, Garrastegui A, Freshour J, Santra P, Manning ML, Amack JD, Hehnly H. Nat Commun. 2020 Mar 9;11(1):1269. doi: 10.1038/s41467-020-15002-8. PubMed 32152267.
Backbone
  Vector backbone: pCS2
  Backbone size w/o insert (bp): 4091
  Total vector size (bp): 7733
  Vector type: Mammalian Expression
Growth in bacteria
  Bacterial resistance: Ampicillin, 100 μg/mL
  Growth temperature: 37°C
  Growth strain: DH5alpha
  Copy number: Unknown
Gene/Insert
  Gene/Insert name: MKLP1 (alt name: mitotic kinesin-like protein)
  Species: H. sapiens (human)
  Insert size (bp): 3642
  Entrez Gene: KIF23 (a.k.a. CDA3, CDAIII, CDAN3, CDAN3A, CHO1, KNSL5, MKLP-1, MKLP1)
  Promoter: CMV IE94
  Tag / fusion protein: GFP (N terminal on insert)
  Cloning method: Gibson Cloning
  Sequencing primers: 5′ SP6; 3′ T3
Resource information
  A portion of this plasmid was derived from a plasmid made by: Addgene plasmid 26742 and the MKLP1 gene was a gift from the Doxsey lab at the University of Massachusetts Medical School
Terms and licenses: Academic/Nonprofit Terms; Industry Terms: Not Available to Industry
How to cite: pCS2-GFP-MKLP1 was a gift from Heidi Hehnly (Addgene plasmid # 140566 ; http://n2t.net/addgene:140566 ; RRID:Addgene_140566)
